LOCUS       Exported 8323 bp ds-DNA circular SYN 12-MAY-2021
DEFINITION  3rd generation lentiviral gRNA plasmid targeting human EPHA1.
ACCESSION   .
VERSION     .
KEYWORDS    EPHA1 gRNA (BRDN0001148678)
SOURCE      synthetic DNA construct
  ORGANISM  synthetic DNA construct
REFERENCE   1 (bases 1 to 8323)
  AUTHORS   Doench JG, Fusi N, Sullender M, Hegde M, Vaimberg EW, Donovan KF,
            Smith I, Tothova Z, Wilen C, Orchard R, Virgin HW, Listgarten J,
            Root DE
  TITLE     Optimized sgRNA design to maximize activity and minimize off-target
            effects of CRISPR-Cas9.
  JOURNAL   Nat Biotechnol. 2016 Jan 18. doi: 10.1038/nbt.3437.
  PUBMED    26780180
REFERENCE   2 (bases 1 to 8323)
  AUTHORS   .
  TITLE     Direct Submission
  JOURNAL   Exported May 12, 2021 from SnapGene Server 1.1.58
            http://www.snapgene.com
FEATURES             Location/Qualifiers
     source          1..8323
                     /organism="synthetic DNA construct"
                     /mol_type="other DNA"
     promoter        87..1265
                     /label=EF-1-alpha promoter
                     /note="strong constitutive promoter for human elongation
                     factor EF-1-alpha"
     intron          318..1256
                     /label=EF-1-alpha intron A
                     /note="intron upstream of the start codon of human
                     EF-1-alpha"
     primer_bind     1213..1233
                     /label=EF1a-F
                     /note="Human elongation factor-1a promoter, forward primer"
     CDS             1278..1877
                     /codon_start=1
                     /gene="pac from Streptomyces alboniger"
                     /product="puromycin N-acetyltransferase"
                     /label=PuroR
                     /note="confers resistance to puromycin"
                     /translation="MTEYKPTVRLATRDDVPRAVRTLAAAFADYPATRHTVDPDRHIER
                     VTELQELFLTRVGLDIGKVWVADDGAAVAVWTTPESVEAGAVFAEIGPRMAELSGSRLA
                     AQQQMEGLLAPHRPKEPAWFLATVGVSPDHQGKGLGSAVVLPGVEAAERAGVPAFLETS
                     APRNLPFYERLGFTVTADVEVPEGPRTWCMTRKPGA"
     primer_bind     complement(1278..1297)
                     /label=Puro-R
                     /note="Puromycin resistance gene, reverse primer. Also
                     called puro-variant-R"
     primer_bind     1774..1794
                     /label=Puro-F
                     /note="Puromycin resistance gene, forward primer"
     misc_feature    1893..2481
                     /label=WPRE
                     /note="woodchuck hepatitis virus posttranscriptional
                     regulatory element"
     primer_bind     complement(1946..1966)
                     /label=WPRE-R
                     /note="WPRE, reverse primer"
     CDS             complement(2364..2375)
                     /codon_start=1
                     /product="Factor Xa recognition and cleavage site"
                     /label=Factor Xa site
                     /translation="IEGR"
     LTR             2553..2786
                     /label=3' LTR (Delta-U3)
                     /note="self-inactivating 3' long terminal repeat (LTR) from
                     HIV-1"
     polyA_signal    2864..2985
                     /label=SV40 poly(A) signal
                     /note="SV40 polyadenylation signal"
     primer_bind     complement(2901..2920)
                     /label=SV40pA-R
                     /note="SV40 polyA, reverse primer"
     primer_bind     2955..2974
                     /label=EBV-rev
                     /note="SV40 polyA terminator, reverse primer"
     rep_origin      3025..3160
                     /label=SV40 ori
                     /note="SV40 origin of replication"
     primer_bind     3087..3106
                     /label=SV40pro-F
                     /note="SV40 promoter/origin, forward primer"
     primer_bind     complement(3180..3199)
                     /label=T7
                     /note="T7 promoter, forward primer"
     promoter        complement(3181..3199)
                     /label=T7 promoter
                     /note="promoter for bacteriophage T7 RNA polymerase"
     primer_bind     complement(3209..3226)
                     /label=M13 Forward
                     /note="In lacZ gene. Also called M13-F20 or M13 (-21)
                     Forward"
     primer_bind     complement(3209..3225)
                     /label=M13 fwd
                     /note="common sequencing primer, one of multiple similar
                     variants"
     primer_bind     complement(3218..3240)
                     /label=M13/pUC Forward
                     /note="In lacZ gene"
     rep_origin      3367..3822
                     /direction=RIGHT
                     /label=f1 ori
                     /note="f1 bacteriophage origin of replication; arrow
                     indicates direction of (+) strand synthesis"
     primer_bind     complement(3454..3473)
                     /label=F1ori-R
                     /note="F1 origin, reverse primer"
     primer_bind     3664..3685
                     /label=F1ori-F
                     /note="F1 origin, forward primer"
     promoter        3848..3952
                     /gene="bla"
                     /label=AmpR promoter
     CDS             3953..4813
                     /codon_start=1
                     /gene="bla"
                     /product="beta-lactamase"
                     /label=AmpR
                     /note="confers resistance to ampicillin, carbenicillin, and
                     related antibiotics"
                     /translation="MSIQHFRVALIPFFAAFCLPVFAHPETLVKVKDAEDQLGARVGYI
                     ELDLNSGKILESFRPEERFPMMSTFKVLLCGAVLSRIDAGQEQLGRRIHYSQNDLVEYS
                     PVTEKHLTDGMTVRELCSAAITMSDNTAANLLLTTIGGPKELTAFLHNMGDHVTRLDRW
                     EPELNEAIPNDERDTTMPVAMATTLRKLLTGELLTLASRQQLIDWMEADKVAGPLLRSA
                     LPAGWFIADKSGAGERGSRGIIAALGPDGKPSRIVVIYTTGSQATMDERNRQIAEIGAS
                     LIKHW"
     primer_bind     complement(4171..4190)
                     /label=Amp-R
                     /note="Ampicillin resistance gene, reverse primer"
     rep_origin      4984..5572
                     /direction=RIGHT
                     /label=ori
                     /note="high-copy-number ColE1/pMB1/pBR322/pUC origin of
                     replication"
     primer_bind     5473..5492
                     /label=pBR322ori-F
                     /note="pBR322 origin, forward primer"
     primer_bind     5726..5743
                     /label=L4440
                     /note="L4440 vector, forward primer"
     protein_bind    5860..5881
                     /label=CAP binding site
                     /bound_moiety="E. coli catabolite activator protein"
                     /note="CAP binding activates transcription in the presence
                     of cAMP."
     promoter        5896..5926
                     /label=lac promoter
                     /note="promoter for the E. coli lac operon"
     protein_bind    5934..5950
                     /label=lac operator
                     /bound_moiety="lac repressor encoded by lacI"
                     /note="The lac repressor binds to the lac operator to
                     inhibit transcription in E. coli. This inhibition can be
                     relieved by adding lactose or
                     isopropyl-beta-D-thiogalactopyranoside (IPTG)."
     primer_bind     5939..5961
                     /label=M13/pUC Reverse
                     /note="In lacZ gene"
     primer_bind     5958..5974
                     /label=M13 rev
                     /note="common sequencing primer, one of multiple similar
                     variants"
     primer_bind     5958..5974
                     /label=M13 Reverse
                     /note="In lacZ gene. Also called M13-rev"
     primer_bind     5993..6013
                     /label=T3
                     /note="T3 promoter, forward primer"
     promoter        5995..6013
                     /label=T3 promoter
                     /note="promoter for bacteriophage T3 RNA polymerase"
     promoter        6041..6267
                     /label=RSV promoter
                     /note="Rous sarcoma virus enhancer/promoter"
     LTR             6268..6448
                     /label=5' LTR (truncated)
                     /note="truncated 5' long terminal repeat (LTR) from HIV-1"
     misc_feature    6495..6620
                     /label=HIV-1 Psi
                     /note="packaging signal of human immunodeficiency virus
                     type 1"
     misc_feature    7113..7346
                     /label=RRE
                     /note="The Rev response element (RRE) of HIV-1 allows for
                     Rev-dependent mRNA export from the nucleus to the
                     cytoplasm."
     CDS             7531..7575
                     /codon_start=1
                     /product="antigenic peptide corresponding to amino acids
                     655 to 669 of the HIV envelope protein gp41 (Lutje Hulsik
                     et al., 2013)"
                     /label=gp41 peptide
                     /note="recognized by the 2H10 single-chain llama nanobody"
                     /translation="KNEQELLELDKWASL"
     promoter        7753..7993
                     /label=U6 promoter
                     /note="RNA polymerase III promoter for human U6 snRNA"
     primer_bind     7753..7773
                     /label=hU6-F
                     /note="Human U6 promoter, forward primer"
     primer_bind     7924..7943
                     /label=LKO.1 5'
                     /note="Human U6 promoter, forward primer"
     misc_RNA        8023..8098
                     /label=gRNA scaffold
                     /note="guide RNA scaffold for the Streptococcus pyogenes
                     CRISPR/Cas9 system"
     misc_feature    8154..8271
                     /label=cPPT/CTS
                     /note="central polypurine tract and central termination
                     sequence of HIV-1"
ORIGIN
        1 cccgggtgca aagatggata aagttttaaa cagagaggaa tctttgcagc taatggacct
       61 tctaggtctt gaaaggagtg ggaattggct ccggtgcccg tcagtgggca gagcgcacat
      121 cgcccacagt ccccgagaag ttggggggag gggtcggcaa ttgatccggt gcctagagaa
      181 ggtggcgcgg ggtaaactgg gaaagtgatg tcgtgtactg gctccgcctt tttcccgagg
      241 gtgggggaga accgtatata agtgcagtag tcgccgtgaa cgttcttttt cgcaacgggt
      301 ttgccgccag aacacaggta agtgccgtgt gtggttcccg cgggcctggc ctctttacgg
      361 gttatggccc ttgcgtgcct tgaattactt ccacctggct gcagtacgtg attcttgatc
      421 ccgagcttcg ggttggaagt gggtgggaga gttcgaggcc ttgcgcttaa ggagcccctt
      481 cgcctcgtgc ttgagttgag gcctggcctg ggcgctgggg ccgccgcgtg cgaatctggt
      541 ggcaccttcg cgcctgtctc gctgctttcg ataagtctct agccatttaa aatttttgat
      601 gacctgctgc gacgcttttt ttctggcaag atagtcttgt aaatgcgggc caagatctgc
      661 acactggtat ttcggttttt ggggccgcgg gcggcgacgg ggcccgtgcg tcccagcgca
      721 catgttcggc gaggcggggc ctgcgagcgc ggccaccgag aatcggacgg gggtagtctc
      781 aagctggccg gcctgctctg gtgcctggcc tcgcgccgcc gtgtatcgcc ccgccctggg
      841 cggcaaggct ggcccggtcg gcaccagttg cgtgagcgga aagatggccg cttcccggcc
      901 ctgctgcagg gagctcaaaa tggaggacgc ggcgctcggg agagcgggcg ggtgagtcac
      961 ccacacaaag gaaaagggcc tttccgtcct cagccgtcgc ttcatgtgac tccacggagt
     1021 accgggcgcc gtccaggcac ctcgattagt tctcgagctt ttggagtacg tcgtctttag
     1081 gttgggggga ggggttttat gcgatggagt ttccccacac tgagtgggtg gagactgaag
     1141 ttaggccagc ttggcacttg atgtaattct ccttggaatt tgcccttttt gagtttggat
     1201 cttggttcat tctcaagcct cagacagtgg ttcaaagttt ttttcttcca tttcaggtgt
     1261 cgtgacgtac ggccaccatg accgagtaca agcccacggt gcgcctcgcc acccgcgacg
     1321 acgtccccag ggccgtacgc accctcgccg ccgcgttcgc cgactacccc gccacgcgcc
     1381 acaccgtcga tccggaccgc cacatcgagc gggtcaccga gctgcaagaa ctcttcctca
     1441 cgcgcgtcgg gctcgacatc ggcaaggtgt gggtcgcgga cgacggcgcc gccgtggcgg
     1501 tctggaccac gccggagagc gtcgaagcgg gggcggtgtt cgccgagatc ggcccgcgca
     1561 tggccgagtt gagcggttcc cggctggccg cgcagcaaca gatggaaggc ctcctggcgc
     1621 cgcaccggcc caaggagccc gcgtggttcc tggccaccgt cggagtctcg cccgaccacc
     1681 agggcaaggg tctgggcagc gccgtcgtgc tccccggagt ggaggcggcc gagcgcgccg
     1741 gggtgcccgc cttcctggag acctccgcgc cccgcaacct ccccttctac gagcggctcg
     1801 gcttcaccgt caccgccgac gtcgaggtgc ccgaaggacc gcgcacctgg tgcatgaccc
     1861 gcaagcccgg tgcctgaacg cgttaagtcg acaatcaacc tctggattac aaaatttgtg
     1921 aaagattgac tggtattctt aactatgttg ctccttttac gctatgtgga tacgctgctt
     1981 taatgccttt gtatcatgct attgcttccc gtatggcttt cattttctcc tccttgtata
     2041 aatcctggtt gctgtctctt tatgaggagt tgtggcccgt tgtcaggcaa cgtggcgtgg
     2101 tgtgcactgt gtttgctgac gcaaccccca ctggttgggg cattgccacc acctgtcagc
     2161 tcctttccgg gactttcgct ttccccctcc ctattgccac ggcggaactc atcgccgcct
     2221 gccttgcccg ctgctggaca ggggctcggc tgttgggcac tgacaattcc gtggtgttgt
     2281 cggggaaatc atcgtccttt ccttggctgc tcgcctgtgt tgccacctgg attctgcgcg
     2341 ggacgtcctt ctgctacgtc ccttcggccc tcaatccagc ggaccttcct tcccgcggcc
     2401 tgctgccggc tctgcggcct cttccgcgtc ttcgccttcg ccctcagacg agtcggatct
     2461 ccctttgggc cgcctccccg cgtcgacttt aagaccaatg acttacaagg cagctgtaga
     2521 tcttagccac tttttaaaag aaaagggggg actggaaggg ctaattcact cccaacgaag
     2581 acaagatctg ctttttgctt gtactgggtc tctctggtta gaccagatct gagcctggga
     2641 gctctctggc taactaggga acccactgct taagcctcaa taaagcttgc cttgagtgct
     2701 tcaagtagtg tgtgcccgtc tgttgtgtga ctctggtaac tagagatccc tcagaccctt
     2761 ttagtcagtg tggaaaatct ctagcagtac gtatagtagt tcatgtcatc ttattattca
     2821 gtatttataa cttgcaaaga aatgaatatc agagagtgag aggaacttgt ttattgcagc
     2881 ttataatggt tacaaataaa gcaatagcat cacaaatttc acaaataaag catttttttc
     2941 actgcattct agttgtggtt tgtccaaact catcaatgta tcttatcatg tctggctcta
     3001 gctatcccgc ccctaactcc gcccatcccg cccctaactc cgcccagttc cgcccattct
     3061 ccgccccatg gctgactaat tttttttatt tatgcagagg ccgaggccgc ctcggcctct
     3121 gagctattcc agaagtagtg aggaggcttt tttggaggcc tagggacgta cccaattcgc
     3181 cctatagtga gtcgtattac gcgcgctcac tggccgtcgt tttacaacgt cgtgactggg
     3241 aaaaccctgg cgttacccaa cttaatcgcc ttgcagcaca tccccctttc gccagctggc
     3301 gtaatagcga agaggcccgc accgatcgcc cttcccaaca gttgcgcagc ctgaatggcg
     3361 aatgggnnnn nnnnnnnnnn nnnnnnnnnn nnnnnnnnnn nnnnnnnnnn nnnnnnnnnn
     3421 nnnnnnnnnn nnnnnnnnnn nnnnnnnnnn nnnnnnnnnn nnnnnnnnnn nnnnnnnnnn
     3481 nnnnnnnnnn cnnnnnnnnn nnnnnnnnnn nnnnnnnnnn nnnnnnnnnn nnnnnnnnnn
     3541 nnnnnnnnnn nnnnnnnnnn nnnnnnnnnn nnnnnnnnnn nnannnnnnn nnnnnnnnnn
     3601 nnnnnnnnnn nnnnnnnnnn nnnnnnnnnn nncctttgac gttggagtcc acgttcttta
     3661 atagtggact cttgttccaa actggaacaa cactcaaccc tatctcggtc tattcttttg
     3721 atttataagg gattttgccg atttcggcct attggttaaa aaatgagctg atttaacaaa
     3781 aatttaacgc gaattttaac aaaatattaa cgcttacaat ttaggtggca cttttcgggg
     3841 aaatgtgcgc ggaaccccta tttgtttatt tttctaaata cattcaaata tgtatccgct
     3901 catgagacaa taaccctgat aaatgcttca ataatattga aaaaggaaga gtatgagtat
     3961 tcaacatttc cgtgtcgccc ttattccctt ttttgcggca ttttgccttc ctgtttttgc
     4021 tcacccagaa acgctggtga aagtaaaaga tgctgaagat cagttgggtg cacgagtggg
     4081 ttacatcgaa ctggatctca acagcggtaa gatccttgag agttttcgcc ccgaagaacg
     4141 ttttccaatg atgagcactt ttaaagttct gctatgtggc gcggtattat cccgtattga
     4201 cgccgggcaa gagcaactcg gtcgccgcat acactattct cagaatgact tggttgagta
     4261 ctcaccagtc acagaaaagc atcttacgga tggcatgaca gtaagagaat tatgcagtgc
     4321 tgccataacc atgagtgata acactgcggc caacttactt ctgacaacga tcggaggacc
     4381 gaaggagcta accgcttttt tgcacaacat gggggatcat gtaactcgcc ttgatcgttg
     4441 ggaaccggag ctgaatgaag ccataccaaa cgacgagcgt gacaccacga tgcctgtagc
     4501 aatggcaaca acgttgcgca aactattaac tggcgaacta cttactctag cttcccggca
     4561 acaattaata gactggatgg aggcggataa agttgcagga ccacttctgc gctcggccct
     4621 tccggctggc tggtttattg ctgataaatc tggagccggt gagcgtgggt ctcgcggtat
     4681 cattgcagca ctggggccag atggtaagcc ctcccgtatc gtagttatct acacgacggg
     4741 gagtcaggca actatggatg aacgaaatag acagatcgct gagataggtg cctcactgat
     4801 taagcattgg taactgtcag accaagttta ctcatatata ctttagattg atttaaaact
     4861 tcatttttaa tttaaaagga tctaggtgaa gatccttttt gataatctca tgaccaaaat
     4921 cccttaacgt gagttttcgt tccactgagc gtcagacccc gtagaaaaga tcaaaggatc
     4981 ttcttgagat cctttttttc tgcgcgtaat ctgctgcttg caaacaaaaa aaccaccgct
     5041 accagcggtg gtttgtttgc cggatcaaga gctaccaact ctttttccga aggtaactgg
     5101 cttcagcaga gcgcagatac caaatactgt tcttctagtg tagccgtagt taggccacca
     5161 cttcaagaac tctgtagcac cgcctacata cctcgctctg ctaatcctgt taccagtggc
     5221 tgctgccagt ggcgataagt cgtgtcttac cgggttggac tcaagacgat agttaccgga
     5281 taaggcgcag cggtcgggct gaacgggggg ttcgtgcaca cagcccagct tggagcgaac
     5341 gacctacacc gaactgagat acctacagcg tgagctatga gaaagcgcca cgcttcccga
     5401 agggagaaag gcggacaggt atccggtaag cggcagggtc ggaacaggag agcgcacgag
     5461 ggagcttcca gggggaaacg cctggtatct ttatagtcct gtcgggtttc gccacctctg
     5521 acttgagcgt cgatttttgt gatgctcgtc aggggggcgg agcctatgga aaaacgccag
     5581 caacgcggcc tttttacggt tcctggcctt ttgctggcct tttgctcaca tgttctttcc
     5641 tgcgttatcc cctgattctg tggataaccg tattaccgcc tttgagtgag ctgataccgc
     5701 tcgccgcagc cgaacgaccg agcgcagcga gtcagtgagc gaggaagcgg aagagcgccc
     5761 aatacgcaaa ccgcctctcc ccgcgcgttg gccgattcat taatgcagct ggcacgacag
     5821 gtttcccgac tggaaagcgg gcagtgagcg caacgcaatt aatgtgagtt agctcactca
     5881 ttaggcaccc caggctttac actttatgct tccggctcgt atgttgtgtg gaattgtgag
     5941 cggataacaa tttcacacag gaaacagcta tgaccatgat tacgccaagc gcgcaattaa
     6001 ccctcactaa agggaacaaa agctggagct gcaagcttaa tgtagtctta tgcaatactc
     6061 ttgtagtctt gcaacatggt aacgatgagt tagcaacatg ccttacaagg agagaaaaag
     6121 caccgtgcat gccgattggt ggaagtaagg tggtacgatc gtgccttatt aggaaggcaa
     6181 cagacgggtc tgacatggat tggacgaacc actgaattgc cgcattgcag agatattgta
     6241 tttaagtgcc tagctcgata cataaacggg tctctctggt tagaccagat ctgagcctgg
     6301 gagctctctg gctaactagg gaacccactg cttaagcctc aataaagctt gccttgagtg
     6361 cttcaagtag tgtgtgcccg tctgttgtgt gactctggta actagagatc cctcagaccc
     6421 ttttagtcag tgtggaaaat ctctagcagt ggcgcccgaa cagggacttg aaagcgaaag
     6481 ggaaaccaga ggagctctct cgacgcagga ctcggcttgc tgaagcgcgc acggcaagag
     6541 gcgaggggcg gcgactggtg agtacgccaa aaattttgac tagcggaggc tagaaggaga
     6601 gagatgggtg cgagagcgtc agtattaagc gggggagaat tagatcgcga tgggaaaaaa
     6661 ttcggttaag gccaggggga aagaaaaaat ataaattaaa acatatagta tgggcaagca
     6721 gggagctaga acgattcgca gttaatcctg gcctgttaga aacatcagaa ggctgtagac
     6781 aaatactggg acagctacaa ccatcccttc agacaggatc agaagaactt agatcattat
     6841 ataatacagt agcaaccctc tattgtgtgc atcaaaggat agagataaaa gacaccaagg
     6901 aagctttaga caagatagag gaagagcaaa acaaaagtaa gaccaccgca cagcaagcgg
     6961 ccgctgatct tcagacctgg aggaggagat atgagggaca attggagaag tgaattatat
     7021 aaatataaag tagtaaaaat tgaaccatta ggagtagcac ccaccaaggc aaagagaaga
     7081 gtggtgcaga gagaaaaaag agcagtggga ataggagctt tgttccttgg gttcttggga
     7141 gcagcaggaa gcactatggg cgcagcgtca atgacgctga cggtacaggc cagacaatta
     7201 ttgtctggta tagtgcagca gcagaacaat ttgctgaggg ctattgaggc gcaacagcat
     7261 ctgttgcaac tcacagtctg gggcatcaag cagctccagg caagaatcct ggctgtggaa
     7321 agatacctaa aggatcaaca gctcctgggg atttggggtt gctctggaaa actcatttgc
     7381 accactgctg tgccttggaa tgctagttgg agtaataaat ctctggaaca gatttggaat
     7441 cacacgacct ggatggagtg ggacagagaa attaacaatt acacaagctt aatacactcc
     7501 ttaattgaag aatcgcaaaa ccagcaagaa aagaatgaac aagaattatt ggaattagat
     7561 aaatgggcaa gtttgtggaa ttggtttaac ataacaaatt ggctgtggta tataaaatta
     7621 ttcataatga tagtaggagg cttggtaggt ttaagaatag tttttgctgt actttctata
     7681 gtgaatagag ttaggcaggg atattcacca ttatcgtttc agacccacct cccaaccccg
     7741 aggggaccca gagagggcct atttcccatg attccttcat atttgcatat acgatacaag
     7801 gctgttagag agataattag aattaatttg actgtaaaca caaagatatt agtacaaaat
     7861 acgtgacgta gaaagtaata atttcttggg tagtttgcag ttttaaaatt atgttttaaa
     7921 atggactatc atatgcttac cgtaacttga aagtatttcg atttcttggc tttatatatc
     7981 ttgtggaaag gacgaaacac cgaagcccaa aatggagtgt cagttttaga gctagaaata
     8041 gcaagttaaa ataaggctag tccgttatca acttgaaaaa gtggcaccga gtcggtgctt
     8101 ttttaagctt ggcgtaacta gatcttgaga caaatggcag tattcatcca caattttaaa
     8161 agaaaagggg ggattggggg gtacagtgca ggggaaagaa tagtagacat aatagcaaca
     8221 gacatacaaa ctaaagaatt acaaaaacaa attacaaaaa ttcaaaattt tcgggtttat
     8281 tacagggaca gcagagatcc actttggcgc cggctcgagg ggg
//
