[The description below was written by a language model from this plasmid's Addgene catalogue record and the feature table of its GenBank file.]
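Description:
EPHA1 gRNA (BRDN0001148678) is a third-generation lentiviral CRISPR guide plasmid built on the lentiGuide-Puro backbone, with an annotated sequence of about 8.3 kb. It is maintained in E. coli as a high-copy plasmid through a ColE1/pUC-type origin and selected with ampicillin via the beta-lactamase gene. The backbone also carries an f1 origin, an SV40 origin and poly(A) signal, and flanking T7, T3 and lac promoter elements left over from the cloning vector.

The lentiviral transfer cassette begins with an RSV promoter fused to a truncated HIV-1 5' LTR, which makes genomic RNA production in packaging cells independent of Tat. This is followed by the Psi packaging signal and the Rev response element for nuclear export of the unspliced genome, and the cassette ends in a self-inactivating (Delta-U3) 3' LTR. Within this unit, a human U6 RNA polymerase III promoter drives a single guide RNA consisting of a 20-nt spacer designed against human EPHA1 (an Eph-family receptor tyrosine kinase gene) joined to the Streptococcus pyogenes Cas9 scaffold. Downstream lies a cPPT/CTS element, which aids nuclear import of the reverse-transcribed genome. An EF-1-alpha promoter with its intron then expresses puromycin N-acetyltransferase for selection of transduced mammalian cells, and a WPRE enhances transcript expression.

The plasmid does not encode Cas9, so it is meant to be used with a separate Cas9 lentivirus or in cells that already express Cas9, typically to knock out EPHA1. It belongs to a set of guides associated with a human kinome gRNA library developed alongside optimized sgRNA design rules.
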