Addgene plasmid #75591: EPHA1 gRNA (BRDN0001148678)
Purpose: 3rd generation lentiviral gRNA plasmid targeting human EPHA1
Depositing lab: John Doench & David Root. Depositing organization: Broad Institute. Publication: Optimized sgRNA design to maximize activity and minimize off-target effects of CRISPR-Cas9. Doench JG, Fusi N, Sullender M, Hegde M, Vaimberg EW, Donovan KF, Smith I, Tothova Z, Wilen C, Orchard R, Virgin HW, Listgarten J, Root DE. Nat Biotechnol. 2016 Jan 18. doi: 10.1038/nbt.3437. PubMed 26780180.
Backbone
  Vector backbone: lentiGuide-Puro
  Backbone manufacturer: Zhang Lab (Addgene plasmid # 52963)
  Vector type: Mammalian Expression, Lentiviral, CRISPR
  Selectable markers: Puromycin
Growth in bacteria
  Bacterial resistance: Ampicillin, 100 μg/mL
  Growth temperature: 37°C
  Growth strain: DH5alpha
  Copy number: High Copy
Gene/Insert
  Gene/Insert name: EPHA1 (alt names: EPHA1; NM_005232.4)
  gRNA/shRNA sequence: AAGCCCAAAATGGAGTGTCA
  Species: H. sapiens (human)
  Entrez Gene: EPHA1 (a.k.a. EPH, EPHT, EPHT1)
  Promoter: hU6
  Cloning method: Unknown
  Sequencing primers: 5′ U6-F; 3′ pS2-R
Terms and licenses: Academic/Nonprofit Terms; Industry Terms: Not Available to Industry
Depositor comments: The gRNA was designed to target the following Genbank reference sequence(s): NM_005232.4. Note that this plasmid does NOT contain Cas9. It should be used in conjunction with lentiCas9-Blast (Addgene #52962) or otherwise with cell lines already expressing Cas9. Browse the full kinome gRNA library at http://www.addgene.org/pooled-library/broadgpp-human-kinome/ or visit http://www.broadinstitute.org/rnai/public/ for detailed protocols and information.
How to cite: EPHA1 gRNA (BRDN0001148678) was a gift from John Doench & David Root (Addgene plasmid # 75591 ; http://n2t.net/addgene:75591 ; RRID:Addgene_75591)
