>Addgene plasmid #75591 | EPHA1 gRNA (BRDN0001148678) | depositor partial sequence | sequence record 143051 | Target Sequence
AAGCCCAAAATGGAGTGTCA
