>Addgene plasmid #75591 | EPHA1 gRNA (BRDN0001148678) | addgene partial sequence | sequence record 184177 | hU6-F
AGAAAGTAATAATTTCTTGGGTAGTTTGCAGTTTTAAAATTATGTTTTAAAATGGACTATCATATGCTTA
CCGTAACTTGAAAGTATTTCGATTTCTTGGCTTTATATATCTTGTGGAAAGGACGAAACACCGAAGCCCA
AAATGGAGTGTCAGTTTTAGAGCTAGAAATAGCAAGTTAAAATAAGGCTAGTCCGTTATCAACTTGAAAA
AGTGGCACCGAGTCGGTGCTTTTTTAAGCTTGGCGTAACTAGATCTTGAGACAAATGGCAGTATTCATCC
ACAATTTTAAAAGAAAAGGGGGGATTGGGGGGTACAGTGCAGGGGAAAGAATAGTAGACATAATAGCAAC
AGACATACAAACTAAAGAATTACAAAAACAAATTACAAAAATTCAAAATTTTCGGGTTTATTACAGGGAC
AGCAGAGATCCACTTTGGCGCCGGCTCGAGGGGGCCCGGGTGCAAAGATGGATAAAGTTTTAAACAGAGA
GGAATCTTTGCAGCTAATGGACCTTCTAGGTCTTGAAAGGAGTGGGAATTGGCTCCGGTGCCCGTCAGTG
GGCAGAGCGC
